Addgene plasmid #208388: Lenti-sgRNA-Cre-GpNLuc-sgmZBP1#2
Purpose: Lentiviral vector expressing Cas9, GpNLuc, and sgRNA targeting murine ZBP1#2 gene.
Depositing lab: Gaorav Gupta. Depositing organization: University of North Carolina at Chapel Hill. Publication: MRE11 liberates cGAS from nucleosome sequestration during tumorigenesis. Cho MG, Kumar RJ, Lin CC, Boyer JA, Shahir JA, Fagan-Solis K, Simpson DA, Fan C, Foster CE, Goddard AM, Lerner LM, Ellington SW, Wang Q, Wang Y, Ho AY, Liu P, Perou CM, Zhang Q, McGinty RK, Purvis JE, Gupta GP. Nature. 2024 Jan 10. doi: 10.1038/s41586-023-06889-6. PubMed 38200309.
Backbone
  Vector backbone: LentiCRISPR V2-Cre-NLuc
  Vector type: Mammalian Expression, Lentiviral, Luciferase
Growth in bacteria
  Bacterial resistance: Ampicillin, 100 μg/mL
  Growth temperature: 37°C
  Growth strain: NEB Stable
  Copy number: High Copy
Gene/Insert
  Gene/Insert name: sgZBP1
  gRNA/shRNA sequence: Unspecified
  Species: M. musculus (mouse)
  Mutation: WT
  Entrez Gene: Zbp1 (a.k.a. 2010010H03Rik, Dai, Dlm1, mZaDLM)
  Cloning method: Gibson Cloning
  Sequencing primers: 5′ Unknown
Terms and licenses: Academic/Nonprofit Terms; Industry Terms: Not Available to Industry
How to cite: Lenti-sgRNA-Cre-GpNLuc-sgmZBP1#2 was a gift from Gaorav Gupta (Addgene plasmid # 208388 ; http://n2t.net/addgene:208388 ; RRID:Addgene_208388)
