[The description below was written by a language model from this plasmid's Addgene catalogue record and pLannotate feature annotations shown in this document.]
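Description:
Lenti-sgRNA-Cre-GpNLuc-sgmZBP1#2 is a third-generation-style, self-inactivating HIV-1 lentiviral transfer plasmid built on a LentiCRISPR V2-Cre-NLuc backbone for delivery into mammalian (mouse) cells. It is propagated in E. coli as a high-copy plasmid through a ColE1/pUC-type origin with ampicillin selection (AmpR). The backbone outside the viral region also carries an f1 origin and an SV40/EM7-driven BleoR cassette with an SV40 poly(A) signal. The viral genome is transcribed from a CMV enhancer/promoter fused to a truncated 5' LTR. It contains the Ψ packaging signal, a partial gag sequence, the RRE for Rev-dependent export, cPPT/CTS, WPRE, and a ΔU3 3' LTR followed by a bGH poly(A) signal.

The payload has two expression units. A human U6 Pol III promoter drives a guide RNA joined to the S. pyogenes Cas9 scaffold and targeting mouse Zbp1 (guide #2); the record does not give the guide sequence. Downstream, an EF-1α core promoter drives Cre recombinase followed by EGFP and NanoLuc coding sequences, the pairing that the name calls GpNLuc, a combined fluorescent and bioluminescent reporter. How Cre is linked to the reporter is not annotated.

The catalogue purpose line says the vector expresses Cas9, but the feature table for the full sequence shows no Cas9 coding sequence and shows Cre in its place, which matches the plasmid name. The design therefore suggests use in cells or mice where Cas9 is supplied separately, for example from a Cre-activated allele, though the record does not state this. Transduced cells would then undergo Zbp1 disruption and Cre-mediated recombination while being trackable by fluorescence or luminescence.
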