Features (pLannotate 1.2.2; 34 found; start..end, strand, type, name):
     25..150     +  CDS            ble (fragment): BLE_KLEPN - Experimental evidence at protein level: Swiss-Prot protein existence level 1. Binding protein with a strong affinity to the bleomycin family of antibiotics. Binds to CL990; an antimitotic-antibiotic compound. From Klebsiella pneumoniae.
    145..266     +  polyA_signal   SV40 poly(A) signal: SV40 polyadenylation signal
    339..355     -  protein_bind   lac operator: The lac repressor binds to the lac operator to inhibit transcription in E. coli. This inhibition can be relieved by adding lactose or isopropyl-β-D-thiogalactopyranoside (IPTG). lac repressor encoded by lacI
    363..393     -  promoter       lac promoter: promoter for the E. coli lac operon
    408..429     -  protein_bind   CAP binding site: CAP binding activates transcription in the presence of cAMP. E. coli catabolite activator protein
    442..534     -  CDS            lacI (fragment): lac repressor; lacI; The lac repressor binds to the lac operator to inhibit transcription in E. coli. This inhibition can be relieved by adding lactose or isopropyl-β-D-thiogalactopyranoside (IPTG).
    717..1305    -  rep_origin     ori: high-copy-number ColE1/pMB1/pBR322/pUC origin of replication
   1476..2336    -  CDS            AmpR: β-lactamase; bla; confers resistance to ampicillin, carbenicillin, and related antibiotics
   2337..2441    -  promoter       AmpR promoter: bla
   2500..2552    -  misc_feature   bom (fragment): basis of mobility region from pBR322
   2707..3086    +  enhancer       CMV enhancer: human cytomegalovirus immediate early enhancer
   3087..3286    +  promoter       CMV promoter: human cytomegalovirus (CMV) immediate early promoter
   3304..3484    +  LTR            5' LTR (truncated): truncated 5' long terminal repeat (LTR) from HIV-1
   3531..3656    +  misc_feature   HIV-1 Ψ: packaging signal of human immunodeficiency virus type 1
   3640..4003    +  CDS            HIV-1 gag (fragment): gag protein from human immunodeficiency virus 1; gag
   4149..4382    +  misc_feature   RRE: The Rev response element (RRE) of HIV-1 allows for Rev-dependent mRNA export from the nucleus to the cytoplasm.
   4759..4859    +  CDS            Rev (fragment): human immunodeficiency virus 1 (HIV-1) Rev protein; rev; enhances nuclear export of unspliced and incompletely spliced viral mRNAs
   4909..5026    +  misc_feature   cPPT/CTS: central polypurine tract and central termination sequence of HIV-1
   5077..5317    +  promoter       U6 promoter: RNA polymerase III promoter for human U6 snRNA
   5347..5422    +  misc_RNA       gRNA scaffold: guide RNA scaffold for the Streptococcus pyogenes CRISPR/Cas9 system
   5440..5458    +  CDS            small t antigen (fragment): SV40 (simian virus 40) small t antigen
   5484..5695    +  promoter       EF-1α core promoter: core promoter for human elongation factor EF-1α
   5740..6767    +  CDS            Cre (fragment): site-specific recombinase Cre is a site-specific recombinase from bacteriophage P1. Recombination occurs at loxP sequences.
   6825..7541    +  CDS            EGFP: EGFP is a basic (constitutively fluorescent) green fluorescent protein published in 1996, derived from Aequorea victoria. It is reported to be a rapidly-maturing weak dimer with moderate acid sensitivity.
   7557..8072    +  CDS            Nluc: NanoLuc® luciferase human codon-optimized
   8088..8676    +  misc_feature   WPRE: woodchuck hepatitis virus posttranscriptional regulatory element
   8727..8746    +  misc_feature   cPPT/CTS (fragment): central polypurine tract and central termination sequence of HIV-1
   8748..8981    +  LTR            3' LTR (ΔU3): self-inactivating 3' long terminal repeat (LTR) from HIV-1
   9013..9237    +  polyA_signal   bGH poly(A) signal: bovine growth hormone polyadenylation signal
   9241..9262    +  promoter       SV40 promoter (fragment): SV40 enhancer and early promoter
   9283..9711    +  rep_origin     f1 ori (sequence partly withheld): f1 bacteriophage origin of replication; arrow indicates direction of (+) strand synthesis
   9725..10054   +  promoter       SV40 promoter: SV40 enhancer and early promoter
  10102..10149   +  promoter       EM7 promoter: synthetic bacterial promoter&nbsp
  10168..15      +  CDS            BleoR (across the origin): antibiotic-binding protein; Sh ble from Streptoalloteichus hindustanus; confers resistance to bleomycin, phleomycin, and Zeocin™
>Addgene plasmid #208388 | Lenti-sgRNA-Cre-GpNLuc-sgmZBP1#2 | addgene full sequence | sequence record 412367 | Addgene NGS Result
GAGGAGCAGGACTGACACGTGCTACGAGATTTCGATTCCACCGCCGCCTTCTATGAAAGGTTGGGCTTCG
GAATCGTTTTCCGGGACGCCGGCTGGATGATCCTCCAGCGCGGGGATCTCATGCTGGAGTTCTTCGCCCA
CCCCAACTTGTTTATTGCAGCTTATAATGGTTACAAATAAAGCAATAGCATCACAAATTTCACAAATAAA
GCATTTTTTTCACTGCATTCTAGTTGTGGTTTGTCCAAACTCATCAATGTATCTTATCATGTCTGTATAC
CGTCGACCTCTAGCTAGAGCTTGGCGTAATCATGGTCATAGCTGTTTCCTGTGTGAAATTGTTATCCGCT
CACAATTCCACACAACATACGAGCCGGAAGCATAAAGTGTAAAGCCTGGGGTGCCTAATGAGTGAGCTAA
CTCACATTAATTGCGTTGCGCTCACTGCCCGCTTTCCAGTCGGGAAACCTGTCGTGCCAGCTGCATTAAT
GAATCGGCCAACGCGCGGGGAGAGGCGGTTTGCGTATTGGGCGCTCTTCCGCTTCCTCGCTCACTGACTC
GCTGCGCTCGGTCGTTCGGCTGCGGCGAGCGGTATCAGCTCACTCAAAGGCGGTAATACGGTTATCCACA
GAATCAGGGGATAACGCAGGAAAGAACATGTGAGCAAAAGGCCAGCAAAAGGCCAGGAACCGTAAAAAGG
CCGCGTTGCTGGCGTTTTTCCATAGGCTCCGCCCCCCTGACGAGCATCACAAAAATCGACGCTCAAGTCA
GAGGTGGCGAAACCCGACAGGACTATAAAGATACCAGGCGTTTCCCCCTGGAAGCTCCCTCGTGCGCTCT
CCTGTTCCGACCCTGCCGCTTACCGGATACCTGTCCGCCTTTCTCCCTTCGGGAAGCGTGGCGCTTTCTC
ATAGCTCACGCTGTAGGTATCTCAGTTCGGTGTAGGTCGTTCGCTCCAAGCTGGGCTGTGTGCACGAACC
CCCCGTTCAGCCCGACCGCTGCGCCTTATCCGGTAACTATCGTCTTGAGTCCAACCCGGTAAGACACGAC
TTATCGCCACTGGCAGCAGCCACTGGTAACAGGATTAGCAGAGCGAGGTATGTAGGCGGTGCTACAGAGT
TCTTGAAGTGGTGGCCTAACTACGGCTACACTAGAAGAACAGTATTTGGTATCTGCGCTCTGCTGAAGCC
AGTTACCTTCGGAAAAAGAGTTGGTAGCTCTTGATCCGGCAAACAAACCACCGCTGGTAGCGGTGGTTTT
TTTGTTTGCAAGCAGCAGATTACGCGCAGAAAAAAAGGATCTCAAGAAGATCCTTTGATCTTTTCTACGG
GGTCTGACGCTCAGTGGAACGAAAACTCACGTTAAGGGATTTTGGTCATGAGATTATCAAAAAGGATCTT
CACCTAGATCCTTTTAAATTAAAAATGAAGTTTTAAATCAATCTAAAGTATATATGAGTAAACTTGGTCT
GACAGTTACCAATGCTTAATCAGTGAGGCACCTATCTCAGCGATCTGTCTATTTCGTTCATCCATAGTTG
CCTGACTCCCCGTCGTGTAGATAACTACGATACGGGAGGGCTTACCATCTGGCCCCAGTGCTGCAATGAT
ACCGCGAGACCCACGCTCACCGGCTCCAGATTTATCAGCAATAAACCAGCCAGCCGGAAGGGCCGAGCGC
AGAAGTGGTCCTGCAACTTTATCCGCCTCCATCCAGTCTATTAATTGTTGCCGGGAAGCTAGAGTAAGTA
GTTCGCCAGTTAATAGTTTGCGCAACGTTGTTGCCATTGCTACAGGCATCGTGGTGTCACGCTCGTCGTT
TGGTATGGCTTCATTCAGCTCCGGTTCCCAACGATCAAGGCGAGTTACATGATCCCCCATGTTGTGCAAA
AAAGCGGTTAGCTCCTTCGGTCCTCCGATCGTTGTCAGAAGTAAGTTGGCCGCAGTGTTATCACTCATGG
TTATGGCAGCACTGCATAATTCTCTTACTGTCATGCCATCCGTAAGATGCTTTTCTGTGACTGGTGAGTA
CTCAACCAAGTCATTCTGAGAATAGTGTATGCGGCGACCGAGTTGCTCTTGCCCGGCGTCAATACGGGAT
AATACCGCGCCACATAGCAGAACTTTAAAAGTGCTCATCATTGGAAAACGTTCTTCGGGGCGAAAACTCT
CAAGGATCTTACCGCTGTTGAGATCCAGTTCGATGTAACCCACTCGTGCACCCAACTGATCTTCAGCATC
TTTTACTTTCACCAGCGTTTCTGGGTGAGCAAAAACAGGAAGGCAAAATGCCGCAAAAAAGGGAATAAGG
GCGACACGGAAATGTTGAATACTCATACTCTTCCTTTTTCAATATTATTGAAGCATTTATCAGGGTTATT
GTCTCATGAGCGGATACATATTTGAATGTATTTAGAAAAATAAACAAATAGGGGTTCCGCGCACATTTCC
CCGAAAAGTGCCACCTGACGTCGACGGATCGGGAGATCTCCCGATCCCCTATGGTGCACTCTCAGTACAA
TCTGCTCTGATGCCGCATAGTTAAGCCAGTATCTGCTCCCTGCTTGTGTGTTGGAGGTCGCTGAGTAGTG
CGCGAGCAAAATTTAAGCTACAACAAGGCAAGGCTTGACCGACAATTGCATGAAGAATCTGCTTAGGGTT
AGGCGTTTTGCGCTGCTTCGCGATGTACGGGCCAGATATACGCGTTGACATTGATTATTGACTAGTTATT
AATAGTAATCAATTACGGGGTCATTAGTTCATAGCCCATATATGGAGTTCCGCGTTACATAACTTACGGT
AAATGGCCCGCCTGGCTGACCGCCCAACGACCCCCGCCCATTGACGTCAATAATGACGTATGTTCCCATA
GTAACGCCAATAGGGACTTTCCATTGACGTCAATGGGTGGAGTATTTACGGTAAACTGCCCACTTGGCAG
TACATCAAGTGTATCATATGCCAAGTACGCCCCCTATTGACGTCAATGACGGTAAATGGCCCGCCTGGCA
TTATGCCCAGTACATGACCTTATGGGACTTTCCTACTTGGCAGTACATCTACGTATTAGTCATCGCTATT
ACCATGGTGATGCGGTTTTGGCAGTACATCAATGGGCGTGGATAGCGGTTTGACTCACGGGGATTTCCAA
GTCTCCACCCCATTGACGTCAATGGGAGTTTGTTTTGGCACCAAAATCAACGGGACTTTCCAAAATGTCG
TAACAACTCCGCCCCATTGACGCAAATGGGCGGTAGGCGTGTACGGTGGGAGGTCTATATAAGCAGCGCG
TTTTGCCTGTACTGGGTCTCTCTGGTTAGACCAGATCTGAGCCTGGGAGCTCTCTGGCTAACTAGGGAAC
CCACTGCTTAAGCCTCAATAAAGCTTGCCTTGAGTGCTTCAAGTAGTGTGTGCCCGTCTGTTGTGTGACT
CTGGTAACTAGAGATCCCTCAGACCCTTTTAGTCAGTGTGGAAAATCTCTAGCAGTGGCGCCCGAACAGG
GACTTGAAAGCGAAAGGGAAACCAGAGGAGCTCTCTCGACGCAGGACTCGGCTTGCTGAAGCGCGCACGG
CAAGAGGCGAGGGGCGGCGACTGGTGAGTACGCCAAAAATTTTGACTAGCGGAGGCTAGAAGGAGAGAGA
TGGGTGCGAGAGCGTCAGTATTAAGCGGGGGAGAATTAGATCGCGATGGGAAAAAATTCGGTTAAGGCCA
GGGGGAAAGAAAAAATATAAATTAAAACATATAGTATGGGCAAGCAGGGAGCTAGAACGATTCGCAGTTA
ATCCTGGCCTGTTAGAAACATCAGAAGGCTGTAGACAAATACTGGGACAGCTACAACCATCCCTTCAGAC
AGGATCAGAAGAACTTAGATCATTATATAATACAGTAGCAACCCTCTATTGTGTGCATCAAAGGATAGAG
ATAAAAGACACCAAGGAAGCTTTAGACAAGATAGAGGAAGAGCAAAACAAAAGTAAGACCACCGCACAGC
AAGCGGCCGCTGATCTTCAGACCTGGAGGAGGAGATATGAGGGACAATTGGAGAAGTGAATTATATAAAT
ATAAAGTAGTAAAAATTGAACCATTAGGAGTAGCACCCACCAAGGCAAAGAGAAGAGTGGTGCAGAGAGA
AAAAAGAGCAGTGGGAATAGGAGCTTTGTTCCTTGGGTTCTTGGGAGCAGCAGGAAGCACTATGGGCGCA
GCGTCAATGACGCTGACGGTACAGGCCAGACAATTATTGTCTGGTATAGTGCAGCAGCAGAACAATTTGC
TGAGGGCTATTGAGGCGCAACAGCATCTGTTGCAACTCACAGTCTGGGGCATCAAGCAGCTCCAGGCAAG
AATCCTGGCTGTGGAAAGATACCTAAAGGATCAACAGCTCCTGGGGATTTGGGGTTGCTCTGGAAAACTC
ATTTGCACCACTGCTGTGCCTTGGAATGCTAGTTGGAGTAATAAATCTCTGGAACAGATTTGGAATCACA
CGACCTGGATGGAGTGGGACAGAGAAATTAACAATTACACAAGCTTAATACACTCCTTAATTGAAGAATC
GCAAAACCAGCAAGAAAAGAATGAACAAGAATTATTGGAATTAGATAAATGGGCAAGTTTGTGGAATTGG
TTTAACATAACAAATTGGCTGTGGTATATAAAATTATTCATAATGATAGTAGGAGGCTTGGTAGGTTTAA
GAATAGTTTTTGCTGTACTTTCTATAGTGAATAGAGTTAGGCAGGGATATTCACCATTATCGTTTCAGAC
CCACCTCCCAACCCCGAGGGGACCCGACAGGCCCGAAGGAATAGAAGAAGAAGGTGGAGAGAGAGACAGA
GACAGATCCATTCGATTAGTGAACGGATCGGCACTGCGTGCGCCAATTCTGCAGACAAATGGCAGTATTC
ATCCACAATTTTAAAAGAAAAGGGGGGATTGGGGGGTACAGTGCAGGGGAAAGAATAGTAGACATAATAG
CAACAGACATACAAACTAAAGAATTACAAAAACAAATTACAAAAATTCAAAATTTTCGGGTTTATTACAG
GGACAGCAGAGATCCAGTTTGGTTAATTAAGGTACCGAGGGCCTATTTCCCATGATTCCTTCATATTTGC
ATATACGATACAAGGCTGTTAGAGAGATAATTAGAATTAATTTGACTGTAAACACAAAGATATTAGTACA
AAATACGTGACGTAGAAAGTAATAATTTCTTGGGTAGTTTGCAGTTTTAAAATTATGTTTTAAAATGGAC
TATCATATGCTTACCGTAACTTGAAAGTATTTCGATTTCTTGGCTTTATATATCTTGTGGAAAGGACGAA
ACACCGACCTCTTCCTTCACCTCGCGGTTTTAGAGCTAGAAATAGCAAGTTAAAATAAGGCTAGTCCGTT
ATCAACTTGAAAAAGTGGCACCGAGTCGGTGCTTTTTTGAATTCGCTAGCTAGGTCTTGAAAGGAGTGGG
AATTGGCTCCGGTGCCCGTCAGTGGGCAGAGCGCACATCGCCCACAGTCCCCGAGAAGTTGGGGGGAGGG
GTCGGCAATTGATCCGGTGCCTAGAGAAGGTGGCGCGGGGTAAACTGGGAAAGTGATGTCGTGTACTGGC
TCCGCCTTTTTCCCGAGGGTGGGGGAGAACCGTATATAAGTGCAGTAGTCGCCGTGAACGTTCTTTTTCG
CAACGGGTTTGCCGCCAGAACACAGGACCGGTTCTAGAGGATCTACCATGCCCAAGAAGAAGAGGAAGGT
GTCCAATTTACTGACCGTACACCAAAATTTGCCTGCATTACCGGTCGATGCAACGAGTGATGAGGTTCGC
AAGAACCTGATGGACATGTTCAGGGATCGCCAGGCGTTTTCTGAGCATACCTGGAAAATGCTTCAGTCCG
TTTGCCGGTCGTGGGCGGCATGGTGCAAGTTGAATAACCGGAAATGGTTTCCCGCAGAACCTGAAGATGT
TCGCGATTATCTTCTATATCTTCAGGCGCGCGGTCTGGCAGTAAAAACTATCCAGCAACATTTGGGCCAG
CTAAACATGCTTCATCGTCGGTCCGGGCTGCCACGACCAAGTGACAGCAATGCTGTTTCACTGGTTATGC
GGCGGATCCGAAAAGAAAACGTTGATGCCGGTGAACGTGCAAAACAGGCTCTAGCGTTCGAACGCACTGA
TTTCGACCAGGTTCGTTCACTCATGGAAAATAGCGATCGCTGCCAGGATATACGTAATCTGGCATTTCTG
GGGATTGCTTATAACACCCTGTTACGTATAGCCGAAATTGCCAGGATCAGGGTTAAAGATATCTCACGTA
CTGACGGTGGGAGAATGTTAATCCATATTGGCAGAACGAAAACGCTGGTTAGCACCGCAGGTGTAGAGAA
GGCACTTAGCCTGGGGGTAACTAAACTGGTCGAGCGATGGATTTCCGTATCTGGTGTAGCTGATGATCCG
AATAACTACCTGTTTTGCCGGGTCAGAAAAAATGGTGTTGCCGCGCCATCTGCCACCAGCCAGCTATCAA
CTCGCGCCCTGGAAGGGATTTTTGAAGCAACTCATCGATTGATTTACGGCGCTAAGGATGACTCTGGTCA
GAGATACCTGGCCTGGTCTGGACACAGTGCCCGTGTCGGAGCCGCGCGAGATATGGCCCGCGCTGGAGTT
TCAATACCGGAGATCATGCAAGCTGGTGGCTGGACCAATGTAAATATTGTCATGAACTATATCCGTAACC
TGGATAGTGAAACAGGGGCAATGGTGCGCCTGCTGGAAGATGGCGATGCAACAAACTTCTCTCTGCTGAA
ACAAGCCGGAGATGTCGAAGAGAATCCTGGACCGATGGTGAGCAAGGGCGAGGAGCTGTTCACCGGGGTG
GTGCCCATCCTGGTCGAGCTGGACGGCGACGTAAACGGCCACAAGTTCAGCGTGTCCGGCGAGGGCGAGG
GCGATGCCACCTACGGCAAGCTGACCCTGAAGTTCATCTGCACCACCGGCAAGCTGCCCGTGCCCTGGCC
CACCCTCGTGACCACCCTGACCTACGGCGTGCAGTGCTTCAGCCGCTACCCCGACCACATGAAGCAGCAC
GACTTCTTCAAGTCCGCCATGCCCGAAGGCTACGTCCAGGAGCGCACCATCTTCTTCAAGGACGACGGCA
ACTACAAGACCCGCGCCGAGGTGAAGTTCGAGGGCGACACCCTGGTGAACCGCATCGAGCTGAAGGGCAT
CGACTTCAAGGAGGACGGCAACATCCTGGGGCACAAGCTGGAGTACAACTACAACAGCCACAACGTCTAT
ATCATGGCCGACAAGCAGAAGAACGGCATCAAGGTGAACTTCAAGATCCGCCACAACATCGAGGACGGCA
GCGTGCAGCTCGCCGACCACTACCAGCAGAACACCCCCATCGGCGACGGCCCCGTGCTGCTGCCCGACAA
CCACTACCTGAGCACCCAGTCCGCCCTGAGCAAAGACCCCAACGAGAAGCGCGATCACATGGTCCTGCTG
GAGTTCGTGACCGCCGCCGGGATCACTCTCGGCATGGACGAGCTGTACAAGGATATCTCCGGAGGTATGG
TCTTCACACTCGAAGATTTCGTTGGGGACTGGCGACAGACAGCCGGCTACAACCTGGACCAAGTCCTTGA
ACAGGGAGGTGTGTCCAGTTTGTTTCAGAATCTCGGGGTGTCCGTAACTCCGATCCAAAGGATTGTCCTG
AGCGGTGAAAATGGGCTGAAGATCGACATCCATGTCATCATCCCGTATGAAGGTCTGAGCGGCGACCAAA
TGGGCCAGATCGAAAAAATTTTTAAGGTGGTGTACCCTGTGGATGATCATCACTTTAAGGTGATCCTGCA
CTATGGCACACTGGTAATCGACGGGGTTACGCCGAACATGATCGACTATTTCGGACGGCCGTATGAAGGC
ATCGCCGTGTTCGACGGCAAAAAGATCACTGTAACAGGGACCCTGTGGAACGGCAACAAAATTATCGACG
AGCGCCTGATCAACCCCGACGGCTCCCTGCTGTTCCGAGTAACCATCAACGGAGTGACCGGCTGGCGGCT
GTGCGAACGCATTCTGGCGTAAACGCGTTAAGTCGACAATCAACCTCTGGATTACAAAATTTGTGAAAGA
TTGACTGGTATTCTTAACTATGTTGCTCCTTTTACGCTATGTGGATACGCTGCTTTAATGCCTTTGTATC
ATGCTATTGCTTCCCGTATGGCTTTCATTTTCTCCTCCTTGTATAAATCCTGGTTGCTGTCTCTTTATGA
GGAGTTGTGGCCCGTTGTCAGGCAACGTGGCGTGGTGTGCACTGTGTTTGCTGACGCAACCCCCACTGGT
TGGGGCATTGCCACCACCTGTCAGCTCCTTTCCGGGACTTTCGCTTTCCCCCTCCCTATTGCCACGGCGG
AACTCATCGCCGCCTGCCTTGCCCGCTGCTGGACAGGGGCTCGGCTGTTGGGCACTGACAATTCCGTGGT
GTTGTCGGGGAAATCATCGTCCTTTCCTTGGCTGCTCGCCTGTGTTGCCACCTGGATTCTGCGCGGGACG
TCCTTCTGCTACGTCCCTTCGGCCCTCAATCCAGCGGACCTTCCTTCCCGCGGCCTGCTGCCGGCTCTGC
GGCCTCTTCCGCGTCTTCGCCTTCGCCCTCAGACGAGTCGGATCTCCCTTTGGGCCGCCTCCCCGCGTCG
ACTTTAAGACCAATGACTTACAAGGCAGCTGTAGATCTTAGCCACTTTTTAAAAGAAAAGGGGGGACTGG
AAGGGCTAATTCACTCCCAACGAAGACAAGATCTGCTTTTTGCTTGTACTGGGTCTCTCTGGTTAGACCA
GATCTGAGCCTGGGAGCTCTCTGGCTAACTAGGGAACCCACTGCTTAAGCCTCAATAAAGCTTGCCTTGA
GTGCTTCAAGTAGTGTGTGCCCGTCTGTTGTGTGACTCTGGTAACTAGAGATCCCTCAGACCCTTTTAGT
CAGTGTGGAAAATCTCTAGCAGGGCCCGTTTAAACCCGCTGATCAGCCTCGACTGTGCCTTCTAGTTGCC
AGCCATCTGTTGTTTGCCCCTCCCCCGTGCCTTCCTTGACCCTGGAAGGTGCCACTCCCACTGTCCTTTC
CTAATAAAATGAGGAAATTGCATCGCATTGTCTGAGTAGGTGTCATTCTATTCTGGGGGGTGGGGTGGGG
CAGGACAGCAAGGGGGAGGATTGGGAAGACAATAGCAGGCATGCTGGGGATGCGGTGGGCTCTATGGCTT
CTGAGGCGGAAAGAACCAGCTGGGGCTCTAGGGGGTATCCCC
[124 nt withheld, positions 9283-9406]
C
[91 nt withheld, positions 9408-9498]
A
[49 nt withheld, positions 9500-9548]
CCTTTGACGTTGGAGTCCACGTTCTTT
[37 nt withheld, positions 9576-9612]
ACCCTATCTCGGTCTATTCTTTTGATTTATAAGGGATTTTGCCGATTTCGGCCTATTGGTTAAAAAATGA
GCTGATTTAACAAAAATTTAACGCGAATTAATTCTGTGGAATGTGTGTCAGTTAGGGTGTGGAAAGTCCC
CAGGCTCCCCAGCAGGCAGAAGTATGCAAAGCATGCATCTCAATTAGTCAGCAACCAGGTGTGGAAAGTC
CCCAGGCTCCCCAGCAGGCAGAAGTATGCAAAGCATGCATCTCAATTAGTCAGCAACCATAGTCCCGCCC
CTAACTCCGCCCATCCCGCCCCTAACTCCGCCCAGTTCCGCCCATTCTCCGCCCCATGGCTGACTAATTT
TTTTTATTTATGCAGAGGCCGAGGCCGCCTCTGCCTCTGAGCTATTCCAGAAGTAGTGAGGAGGCTTTTT
TGGAGGCCTAGGCTTTTGCAAAAAGCTCCCGGGAGCTTGTATATCCATTTTCGGATCTGATCAGCACGTG
TTGACAATTAATCATCGGCATAGTATATCGGCATAGTATAATACGACAAGGTGAGGAACTAAACCATGGC
CAAGTTGACCAGTGCCGTTCCGGTGCTCACCGCGCGCGACGTCGCCGGAGCGGTCGAGTTCTGGACCGAC
CGGCTCGGGTTCTCCCGGGACTTCGTGGAGGACGACTTCGCCGGTGTGGTCCGGGACGACGTGACCCTGT
TCATCAGCGCGGTCCAGGACCAGGTGGTGCCGGACAACACCCTGGCCTGGGTGTGGGTGCGCGGCCTGGA
CGAGCTGTACGCCGAGTGGTCGGAGGTCGTGTCCACGAACTTCCGGGACGCCTCCGGGCCGGCCATGACC
GAGATCGGCGAGCAGCCGTGGGGGCGGGAGTTCGCCCTGCGCGACCCGGCCGGCAACTGCGTGCACTTCG
TGGCC
